Addgene plasmid #215801: pNIC-HIS6-GST-TEV-GG
Purpose: (Empty Backbone) Cloning of target gene with N terminal His6 GST tag and TEV cleavage
Depositing lab: ASAP Discovery & Frank von Delft. Depositing organization: University of Oxford. Publication: A selection of Golden Gate vectors to simplify recombinant protein production in Escherichia coli. Fairhead M, Koekemoer L, Williams E, von Delft F. bioRxiv 2024.02.13.579886 10.1101/2024.02.13.579886.
Backbone
  Vector backbone: pNIC28a
  Backbone manufacturer: Novagen
  Vector type: Bacterial Expression
Growth in bacteria
  Bacterial resistance: Kanamycin, 50 μg/mL
  Growth temperature: 37°C
  Growth strain: DH5alpha
  Copy number: Low Copy
Gene/Insert
  Gene/Insert name: None
Depositor comments: Please visit https://doi.org/10.1101/2024.02.13.579886 for bioRxiv preprint.
How to cite: pNIC-HIS6-GST-TEV-GG was a gift from ASAP Discovery & Frank von Delft (Addgene plasmid # 215801 ; http://n2t.net/addgene:215801 ; RRID:Addgene_215801)
