[The description below was written by a language model from this plasmid's Addgene catalogue record and pLannotate feature annotations shown in this document.]
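Description:
pNIC-HIS6-GST-TEV-GG is an empty bacterial expression backbone derived from the pET-style vector pNIC28a, designed for producing recombinant proteins in Escherichia coli with an N-terminal His6-GST tag that can be removed by TEV protease. The "GG" in the name and the associated publication indicate that target genes are inserted by Golden Gate assembly, although the Type IIS sites and any placeholder cassette are not annotated in the feature table. The 6,008 nt plasmid is selected with kanamycin through an aph(3')-Ia KanR gene and replicates from a ColE1/pBR322-type origin. It retains the rop gene and bom region, consistent with its listing as low copy. An f1 origin is also present, along with residual tetracycline-resistance fragments carried over from the pBR322 lineage.

Expression is driven by a T7 promoter followed immediately by a lac operator and the strong T7 gene 10 ribosome binding site. A lacI gene with its own promoter supplies the repressor. Transcription is therefore held off until IPTG induction in a host that provides T7 RNA polymerase. Downstream of the RBS, the annotation detects the Schistosoma japonicum glutathione S-transferase coding sequence, which serves as an affinity handle and often aids solubility. The N-terminal His6 and the TEV recognition site described in the catalogue entry are not called individually by the automated annotation. A short histidine-tag fragment and a fragment matching a T7 gene 10-derived sequence lie between GST and the T7 terminator. The record does not explain their role, and they may be remnants of the parental vector near the cloning region. The vector is intended for cloning a gene of interest to obtain a fusion protein purifiable by nickel or glutathione affinity, with subsequent tag cleavage.
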