Features (pLannotate 1.2.2; 19 found; start..end, strand, type, name):
     52..70      +  promoter       T7 promoter: promoter for bacteriophage T7 RNA polymerase
     71..95      +  protein_bind   lac operator: The lac repressor binds to the lac operator to inhibit transcription in E. coli. This inhibition can be relieved by adding lactose or isopropyl-β-D-thiogalactopyranoside (IPTG). lac repressor encoded by lacI
    110..132     +  RBS            RBS: efficient ribosome binding site from bacteriophage T7 gene 10 (Olins and Rangwala, 1989)
    167..820     +  CDS            GST26_SCHJA: Experimental evidence at protein level: Swiss-Prot protein existence level 1. GST isoenzymes appear to play a central role in the parasite detoxification system. Other functions are also suspected including a role in increasing the solubility of haematin in the parasite gut. From Schistosoma japonicum (Blood fluke).
    924..941     +  CDS            9xHis (fragment): 9xHis affinity tag
    951..1000    +  CDS            SET1 (fragment): solubility-enhancement tag derived from T7 phage gene 10B
   1008..1055    +  terminator     T7 terminator: transcription terminator for bacteriophage T7 RNA polymerase
   1092..1520    +  rep_origin     f1 ori (sequence partly withheld): f1 bacteriophage origin of replication; arrow indicates direction of (+) strand synthesis
   1573..1630    +  promoter       AmpR promoter (fragment): bla
   1639..2454    -  CDS            KanR: aminoglycoside phosphotransferase; aph(3')-Ia; confers resistance to kanamycin in bacteria or G418 (Geneticin®) in eukaryotes
   2576..3164    +  rep_origin     ori: high-copy-number ColE1/pMB1/pBR322/pUC origin of replication
   3350..3489    -  misc_feature   bom: basis of mobility region from pBR322
   3591..3782    -  CDS            rop: Rop protein, which maintains plasmids at low copy number; rop
   3799..4179    +  CDS            YPB1_ECOLX: Protein predicted: Swiss-Prot protein existence level 4. From Escherichia coli.
   4251..4542    -  CDS            TcR (fragment): tetracycline efflux protein; tet; confers resistance to tetracycline
   4557..4578    -  protein_bind   CAP binding site: CAP binding activates transcription in the presence of cAMP. E. coli catabolite activator protein
   4591..5673    -  CDS            lacI: lac repressor; lacI; The lac repressor binds to the lac operator to inhibit transcription in E. coli. This inhibition can be relieved by adding lactose or isopropyl-β-D-thiogalactopyranoside (IPTG).
   5674..5751    -  promoter       lacI promoter: lacI
   5759..30      -  CDS            TcR (fragment) (across the origin): tetracycline efflux protein; tet; confers resistance to tetracycline
>Addgene plasmid #215801 | pNIC-HIS6-GST-TEV-GG | addgene full sequence | sequence record 426305 | Addgene NGS Result
CCGGCCACGATGCGTCCGGCGTAGAGGATCGAGATCTCGATCCCGCGAAATTAATACGACTCACTATAGG
GGAATTGTGAGCGGATAACAATTCCCCTCTAGAAATAATTTTGTTTAACTTTAAGAAGGAGATATACATA
TGCACCATCACCACCATCACTCATCGATGTCTCCCATTTTGGGTTATTGGAAGATAAAGGGGTTAGTACA
ACCGACCAGATTACTGTTAGAGTACCTTGAAGAGAAGTATGAAGAGCATTTATATGAGCGCGACGAAGGC
GATAAGTGGCGCAACAAGAAATTTGAGTTAGGCCTCGAGTTTCCGAACCTTCCTTATTATATCGACGGGG
ACGTAAAGTTGACGCAATCTATGGCAATAATTCGGTATATAGCAGACAAGCATAACATGTTGGGTGGCTG
CCCCAAAGAGCGTGCCGAGATCTCCATGTTAGAAGGAGCCGTCCTGGACATTCGCTATGGTGTGTCGCGC
ATTGCCTACTCAAAAGATTTCGAGACTTTAAAAGTTGACTTTCTGAGCAAGCTGCCGGAGATGCTTAAGA
TGTTCGAAGATCGGCTGTGTCACAAGACGTACCTCAACGGTGACCACGTTACCCACCCAGACTTTATGCT
TTACGATGCGCTGGACGTTGTGCTTTACATGGACCCGATGTGTCTGGACGCGTTTCCGAAGTTGGTATGT
TTCAAGAAGCGGATTGAGGCTATTCCCCAAATAGACAAATACCTTAAGAGTAGTAAGTACATCGCGTGGC
CACTTCAAGGTTGGCAAGCTACCTTCGGCGGCGGCGACCATCCCCCAAAGTCGGGCGGCGGCAGCGAGAA
CCTGTACTTCCAATCCATGAGAGACCGCGGATAATTCGGGTCTCACTCGAGCACCCGTCGACAAGCTTGC
GGCCGCACTCGAGCACCACCACCACCACCACTGAGATCCGGCTGCTAACAAAGCCCGAAAGGAAGCTGAG
TTGGCTGCTGCCACCGCTGAGCAATAACTAGCATAACCCCTTGGGGCCTCTAAACGGGTCTTGAGGGGTT
TTTTGCTGAAAGGAGGAACTATATCCGGATTGGCGAATGGG
[124 nt withheld, positions 1092-1215]
C
[91 nt withheld, positions 1217-1307]
A
[49 nt withheld, positions 1309-1357]
CCTTTGACGTTGGAGTCCACGTTCTTT
[37 nt withheld, positions 1385-1421]
ACCCTATCTCGGTCTATTCTTTTGATTTATAAGGGATTTTGCCGATTTCGGCCTATTGGTTAAAAAATGA
GCTGATTTAACAAAAATTTAACGCGAATTTTAACAAAATATTAACGCTTACAATTTAGGTGGCACTTTTC
GGGGAAATGTGCGCGGAACCCCTATTTGTTTATTTTTCTAAATACATTCAAATATGTATCCGCTCATGAA
TTAATTCTTAGAAAAACTCATCGAGCATCAAATGAAACTGCAATTTATTCATATCAGGATTATCAATACC
ATATTTTTGAAAAAGCCGTTTCTGTAATGAAGGAGAAAACTCACCGAGGCAGTTCCATAGGATGGCAAGA
TCCTGGTATCGGTCTGCGATTCCGACTCGTCCAACATCAATACAACCTATTAATTTCCCCTCGTCAAAAA
TAAGGTTATCAAGTGAGAAATCACCATGAGTGACGACTGAATCCGGTGAGAATGGCAAAAGTTTATGCAT
TTCTTTCCAGACTTGTTCAACAGGCCAGCCATTACGCTCGTCATCAAAATCACTCGCATCAACCAAACCG
TTATTCATTCGTGATTGCGCCTGAGCGAGACGAAATACGCGATCGCTGTTAAAAGGACAATTACAAACAG
GAATCGAATGCAACCGGCGCAGGAACACTGCCAGCGCATCAACAATATTTTCACCTGAATCAGGATATTC
TTCTAATACCTGGAATGCTGTTTTCCCGGGGATCGCAGTGGTGAGTAACCATGCATCATCAGGAGTACGG
ATAAAATGCTTGATGGTCGGAAGAGGCATAAATTCCGTCAGCCAGTTTAGTCTGACCATCTCATCTGTAA
CATCATTGGCAACGCTACCTTTGCCATGTTTCAGAAACAACTCTGGCGCATCGGGCTTCCCATACAATCG
ATAGATTGTCGCACCTGATTGCCCGACATTATCGCGAGCCCATTTATACCCATATAAATCAGCATCCATG
TTGGAATTTAATCGCGGCCTAGAGCAAGACGTTTCCCGTTGAATATGGCTCATAACACCCCTTGTATTAC
TGTTTATGTAAGCAGACAGTTTTATTGTTCATGACCAAAATCCCTTAACGTGAGTTTTCGTTCCACTGAG
CGTCAGACCCCGTAGAAAAGATCAAAGGATCTTCTTGAGATCCTTTTTTTCTGCGCGTAATCTGCTGCTT
GCAAACAAAAAAACCACCGCTACCAGCGGTGGTTTGTTTGCCGGATCAAGAGCTACCAACTCTTTTTCCG
AAGGTAACTGGCTTCAGCAGAGCGCAGATACCAAATACTGTCCTTCTAGTGTAGCCGTAGTTAGGCCACC
ACTTCAAGAACTCTGTAGCACCGCCTACATACCTCGCTCTGCTAATCCTGTTACCAGTGGCTGCTGCCAG
TGGCGATAAGTCGTGTCTTACCGGGTTGGACTCAAGACGATAGTTACCGGATAAGGCGCAGCGGTCGGGC
TGAACGGGGGGTTCGTGCACACAGCCCAGCTTGGAGCGAACGACCTACACCGAACTGAGATACCTACAGC
GTGAGCTATGAGAAAGCGCCACGCTTCCCGAAGGGAGAAAGGCGGACAGGTATCCGGTAAGCGGCAGGGT
CGGAACAGGAGAGCGCACGAGGGAGCTTCCAGGGGGAAACGCCTGGTATCTTTATAGTCCTGTCGGGTTT
CGCCACCTCTGACTTGAGCGTCGATTTTTGTGATGCTCGTCAGGGGGGCGGAGCCTATGGAAAAACGCCA
GCAACGCGGCCTTTTTACGGTTCCTGGCCTTTTGCTGGCCTTTTGCTCACATGTTCTTTCCTGCGTTATC
CCCTGATTCTGTGGATAACCGTATTACCGCCTTTGAGTGAGCTGATACCGCTCGCCGCAGCCGAACGACC
GAGCGCAGCGAGTCAGTGAGCGAGGAAGCGGAAGAGCGCCTGATGCGGTATTTTCTCCTTACGCATCTGT
GCGGTATTTCACACCGCAATGGTGCACTCTCAGTACAATCTGCTCTGATGCCGCATAGTTAAGCCAGTAT
ACACTCCGCTATCGCTACGTGACTGGGTCATGGCTGCGCCCCGACACCCGCCAACACCCGCTGACGCGCC
CTGACGGGCTTGTCTGCTCCCGGCATCCGCTTACAGACAAGCTGTGACCGTCTCCGGGAGCTGCATGTGT
CAGAGGTTTTCACCGTCATCACCGAAACGCGCGAGGCAGCTGCGGTAAAGCTCATCAGCGTGGTCGTGAA
GCGATTCACAGATGTCTGCCTGTTCATCCGCGTCCAGCTCGTTGAGTTTCTCCAGAAGCGTTAATGTCTG
GCTTCTGATAAAGCGGGCCATGTTAAGGGCGGTTTTTTCCTGTTTGGTCACTGATGCCTCCGTGTAAGGG
GGATTTCTGTTCATGGGGGTAATGATACCGATGAAACGAGAGAGGATGCTCACGATACGGGTTACTGATG
ATGAACATGCCCGGTTACTGGAACGTTGTGAGGGTAAACAACTGGCGGTATGGATGCGGCGGGACCAGAG
AAAAATCACTCAGGGTCAATGCCAGCGCTTCGTTAATACAGATGTAGGTGTTCCACAGGGTAGCCAGCAG
CATCCTGCGATGCAGATCCGGAACATAATGGTGCAGGGCGCTGACTTCCGCGTTTCCAGACTTTACGAAA
CACGGAAACCGAAGACCATTCATGTTGTTGCTCAGGTCGCAGACGTTTTGCAGCAGCAGTCGCTTCACGT
TCGCTCGCGTATCGGTGATTCATTCTGCTAACCAGTAAGGCAACCCCGCCAGCCTAGCCGGGTCCTCAAC
GACAGGAGCACGATCATGCGCACCCGTGGGGCCGCCATGCCGGCGATAATGGCCTGCTTCTCGCCGAAAC
GTTTGGTGGCGGGACCAGTGACGAAGGCTTGAGCGAGGGCGTGCAAGATTCCGAATACCGCAAGCGACAG
GCCGATCATCGTCGCGCTCCAGCGAAAGTGGTCCTCGCCGAAAATGACCCAGAGCGCTGCCGGCACCTGT
CCTACGAGTTGCATGATAAAGAAGACAGTCATAAGTGCGGCGACGATAGTCATGCCCCGCGCCCACCGGA
AGGAGCTGACTGGGTTGAAGGCTCTCAAGGGCATCGGTCGAGATCCCGGTGCCTAATGAGTGAGCTAACT
TACATTAATTGCGTTGCGCTCACTGCCCGCTTTCCAGTCGGGAAACCTGTCGTGCCAGCTGCATTAATGA
ATCGGCCAACGCGCGGGGAGAGGCGGTTTGCGTATTGGGCGCCAGGGTGGTTTTTCTTTTCACCAGTGAG
ACGGGCAACAGCTGATTGCCCTTCACCGCCTGGCCCTGAGAGAGTTGCAGCAAGCGGTCCACGCTGGTTT
GCCCCAGCAGGCGAAAATCCTGTTTGATGGTGGTTAACGGCGGGATATAACATGAGCTGTCTTCGGTATC
GTCGTATCCCACTACCGAGATATCCGCACCAACGCGCAGCCCGGACTCGGTAATGGCGCGCATTGCGCCC
AGCGCCATCTGATCGTTGGCAACCAGCATCGCAGTGGGAACGATGCCCTCATTCAGCATTTGCATGGTTT
GTTGAAAACCGGACATGGCACTCCAGTCGCCTTCCCGTTCCGCTATCGGCTGAATTTGATTGCGAGTGAG
ATATTTATGCCAGCCAGCCAGACGCAGACGCGCCGAGACAGAACTTAATGGGCCCGCTAACAGCGCGATT
TGCTGGTGACCCAATGCGACCAGATGCTCCACGCCCAGTCGCGTACCGTCTTCATGGGAGAAAATAATAC
TGTTGATGGGTGTCTGGTCAGAGACATCAAGAAATAACGCCGGAACATTAGTGCAGGCAGCTTCCACAGC
AATGGCATCCTGGTCATCCAGCGGATAGTTAATGATCAGCCCACTGACGCGTTGCGCGAGAAGATTGTGC
ACCGCCGCTTTACAGGCTTCGACGCCGCTTCGTTCTACCATCGACACCACCACGCTGGCACCCAGTTGAT
CGGCGCGAGATTTAATCGCCGCGACAATTTGCGACGGCGCGTGCAGGGCCAGACTGGAGGTGGCAACGCC
AATCAGCAACGACTGTTTGCCCGCCAGTTGTTGTGCCACGCGGTTGGGAATGTAATTCAGCTCCGCCATC
GCCGCTTCCACTTTTTCCCGCGTTTTCGCAGAAACGTGGCTGGCCTGGTTCACCACGCGGGAAACGGTCT
GATAAGAGACACCGGCATACTCTGCGACATCGTATAACGTTACTGGTTTCACATTCACCACCCTGAATTG
ACTCTCTTCCGGGCGCTATCATGCCATACCGCGAAAGGTTTTGCGCCATTCGATGGTGTCCGGGATCTCG
ACGCTCTCCCTTATGCGACTCCTGCATTAGGAAGCAGCCCAGTAGTAGGTTGAGGCCGTTGAGCACCGCC
GCCGCAAGGAATGGTGCATGCAAGGAGATGGCGCCCAACAGTCCCCCGGCCACGGGGCCTGCCACCATAC
CCACGCCGAAACAAGCGCTCATGAGCCCGAAGTGGCGAGCCCGATCTTCCCCATCGGTGATGTCGGCGAT
ATAGGCGCCAGCAACCGCACCTGTGGCGCCGGTGATG
